>Addgene plasmid #76170 | NME4 gRNA (BRDN0001147482) | addgene full sequence | sequence record 185322 | Addgene Assembled Sequence
CCCGGGTGCAAAGATGGATAAAGTTTTAAACAGAGAGGAATCTTTGCAGCTAATGGACCTTCTAGGTCTT
GAAAGGAGTGGGAATTGGCTCCGGTGCCCGTCAGTGGGCAGAGCGCACATCGCCCACAGTCCCCGAGAAG
TTGGGGGGAGGGGTCGGCAATTGATCCGGTGCCTAGAGAAGGTGGCGCGGGGTAAACTGGGAAAGTGATG
TCGTGTACTGGCTCCGCCTTTTTCCCGAGGGTGGGGGAGAACCGTATATAAGTGCAGTAGTCGCCGTGAA
CGTTCTTTTTCGCAACGGGTTTGCCGCCAGAACACAGGTAAGTGCCGTGTGTGGTTCCCGCGGGCCTGGC
CTCTTTACGGGTTATGGCCCTTGCGTGCCTTGAATTACTTCCACCTGGCTGCAGTACGTGATTCTTGATC
CCGAGCTTCGGGTTGGAAGTGGGTGGGAGAGTTCGAGGCCTTGCGCTTAAGGAGCCCCTTCGCCTCGTGC
TTGAGTTGAGGCCTGGCCTGGGCGCTGGGGCCGCCGCGTGCGAATCTGGTGGCACCTTCGCGCCTGTCTC
GCTGCTTTCGATAAGTCTCTAGCCATTTAAAATTTTTGATGACCTGCTGCGACGCTTTTTTTCTGGCAAG
ATAGTCTTGTAAATGCGGGCCAAGATCTGCACACTGGTATTTCGGTTTTTGGGGCCGCGGGCGGCGACGG
GGCCCGTGCGTCCCAGCGCACATGTTCGGCGAGGCGGGGCCTGCGAGCGCGGCCACCGAGAATCGGACGG
GGGTAGTCTCAAGCTGGCCGGCCTGCTCTGGTGCCTGGCCTCGCGCCGCCGTGTATCGCCCCGCCCTGGG
CGGCAAGGCTGGCCCGGTCGGCACCAGTTGCGTGAGCGGAAAGATGGCCGCTTCCCGGCCCTGCTGCAGG
GAGCTCAAAATGGAGGACGCGGCGCTCGGGAGAGCGGGCGGGTGAGTCACCCACACAAAGGAAAAGGGCC
TTTCCGTCCTCAGCCGTCGCTTCATGTGACTCCACGGAGTACCGGGCGCCGTCCAGGCACCTCGATTAGT
TCTCGAGCTTTTGGAGTACGTCGTCTTTAGGTTGGGGGGAGGGGTTTTATGCGATGGAGTTTCCCCACAC
TGAGTGGGTGGAGACTGAAGTTAGGCCAGCTTGGCACTTGATGTAATTCTCCTTGGAATTTGCCCTTTTT
GAGTTTGGATCTTGGTTCATTCTCAAGCCTCAGACAGTGGTTCAAAGTTTTTTTCTTCCATTTCAGGTGT
CGTGACGTACGGCCACCATGACCGAGTACAAGCCCACGGTGCGCCTCGCCACCCGCGACGACGTCCCCAG
GGCCGTACGCACCCTCGCCGCCGCGTTCGCCGACTACCCCGCCACGCGCCACACCGTCGATCCGGACCGC
CACATCGAGCGGGTCACCGAGCTGCAAGAACTCTTCCTCACGCGCGTCGGGCTCGACATCGGCAAGGTGT
GGGTCGCGGACGACGGCGCCGCCGTGGCGGTCTGGACCACGCCGGAGAGCGTCGAAGCGGGGGCGGTGTT
CGCCGAGATCGGCCCGCGCATGGCCGAGTTGAGCGGTTCCCGGCTGGCCGCGCAGCAACAGATGGAAGGC
CTCCTGGCGCCGCACCGGCCCAAGGAGCCCGCGTGGTTCCTGGCCACCGTCGGAGTCTCGCCCGACCACC
AGGGCAAGGGTCTGGGCAGCGCCGTCGTGCTCCCCGGAGTGGAGGCGGCCGAGCGCGCCGGGGTGCCCGC
CTTCCTGGAGACCTCCGCGCCCCGCAACCTCCCCTTCTACGAGCGGCTCGGCTTCACCGTCACCGCCGAC
GTCGAGGTGCCCGAAGGACCGCGCACCTGGTGCATGACCCGCAAGCCCGGTGCCTGAACGCGTTAAGTCG
ACAATCAACCTCTGGATTACAAAATTTGTGAAAGATTGACTGGTATTCTTAACTATGTTGCTCCTTTTAC
GCTATGTGGATACGCTGCTTTAATGCCTTTGTATCATGCTATTGCTTCCCGTATGGCTTTCATTTTCTCC
TCCTTGTATAAATCCTGGTTGCTGTCTCTTTATGAGGAGTTGTGGCCCGTTGTCAGGCAACGTGGCGTGG
TGTGCACTGTGTTTGCTGACGCAACCCCCACTGGTTGGGGCATTGCCACCACCTGTCAGCTCCTTTCCGG
GACTTTCGCTTTCCCCCTCCCTATTGCCACGGCGGAACTCATCGCCGCCTGCCTTGCCCGCTGCTGGACA
GGGGCTCGGCTGTTGGGCACTGACAATTCCGTGGTGTTGTCGGGGAAATCATCGTCCTTTCCTTGGCTGC
TCGCCTGTGTTGCCACCTGGATTCTGCGCGGGACGTCCTTCTGCTACGTCCCTTCGGCCCTCAATCCAGC
GGACCTTCCTTCCCGCGGCCTGCTGCCGGCTCTGCGGCCTCTTCCGCGTCTTCGCCTTCGCCCTCAGACG
AGTCGGATCTCCCTTTGGGCCGCCTCCCCGCGTCGACTTTAAGACCAATGACTTACAAGGCAGCTGTAGA
TCTTAGCCACTTTTTAAAAGAAAAGGGGGGACTGGAAGGGCTAATTCACTCCCAACGAAGACAAGATCTG
CTTTTTGCTTGTACTGGGTCTCTCTGGTTAGACCAGATCTGAGCCTGGGAGCTCTCTGGCTAACTAGGGA
ACCCACTGCTTAAGCCTCAATAAAGCTTGCCTTGAGTGCTTCAAGTAGTGTGTGCCCGTCTGTTGTGTGA
CTCTGGTAACTAGAGATCCCTCAGACCCTTTTAGTCAGTGTGGAAAATCTCTAGCAGTACGTATAGTAGT
TCATGTCATCTTATTATTCAGTATTTATAACTTGCAAAGAAATGAATATCAGAGAGTGAGAGGAACTTGT
TTATTGCAGCTTATAATGGTTACAAATAAAGCAATAGCATCACAAATTTCACAAATAAAGCATTTTTTTC
ACTGCATTCTAGTTGTGGTTTGTCCAAACTCATCAATGTATCTTATCATGTCTGGCTCTAGCTATCCCGC
CCCTAACTCCGCCCATCCCGCCCCTAACTCCGCCCAGTTCCGCCCATTCTCCGCCCCATGGCTGACTAAT
TTTTTTTATTTATGCAGAGGCCGAGGCCGCCTCGGCCTCTGAGCTATTCCAGAAGTAGTGAGGAGGCTTT
TTTGGAGGCCTAGGGACGTACCCAATTCGCCCTATAGTGAGTCGTATTACGCGCGCTCACTGGCCGTCGT
TTTACAACGTCGTGACTGGGAAAACCCTGGCGTTACCCAACTTAATCGCCTTGCAGCACATCCCCCTTTC
GCCAGCTGGCGTAATAGCGAAGAGGCCCGCACCGATCGCCCTTCCCAACAGTTGCGCAGCCTGAATGGCG
AATGGG
[124 nt withheld, positions 3367-3490]
C
[91 nt withheld, positions 3492-3582]
A
[49 nt withheld, positions 3584-3632]
CCTTTGACGTTGGAGTCCACGTTCTTT
[37 nt withheld, positions 3660-3696]
ACCCTATCTCGGTCTATTCTTTTGATTTATAAGGGATTTTGCCGATTTCGGCCTATTGGTTAAAAAATGA
GCTGATTTAACAAAAATTTAACGCGAATTTTAACAAAATATTAACGCTTACAATTTAGGTGGCACTTTTC
GGGGAAATGTGCGCGGAACCCCTATTTGTTTATTTTTCTAAATACATTCAAATATGTATCCGCTCATGAG
ACAATAACCCTGATAAATGCTTCAATAATATTGAAAAAGGAAGAGTATGAGTATTCAACATTTCCGTGTC
GCCCTTATTCCCTTTTTTGCGGCATTTTGCCTTCCTGTTTTTGCTCACCCAGAAACGCTGGTGAAAGTAA
AAGATGCTGAAGATCAGTTGGGTGCACGAGTGGGTTACATCGAACTGGATCTCAACAGCGGTAAGATCCT
TGAGAGTTTTCGCCCCGAAGAACGTTTTCCAATGATGAGCACTTTTAAAGTTCTGCTATGTGGCGCGGTA
TTATCCCGTATTGACGCCGGGCAAGAGCAACTCGGTCGCCGCATACACTATTCTCAGAATGACTTGGTTG
AGTACTCACCAGTCACAGAAAAGCATCTTACGGATGGCATGACAGTAAGAGAATTATGCAGTGCTGCCAT
AACCATGAGTGATAACACTGCGGCCAACTTACTTCTGACAACGATCGGAGGACCGAAGGAGCTAACCGCT
TTTTTGCACAACATGGGGGATCATGTAACTCGCCTTGATCGTTGGGAACCGGAGCTGAATGAAGCCATAC
CAAACGACGAGCGTGACACCACGATGCCTGTAGCAATGGCAACAACGTTGCGCAAACTATTAACTGGCGA
ACTACTTACTCTAGCTTCCCGGCAACAATTAATAGACTGGATGGAGGCGGATAAAGTTGCAGGACCACTT
CTGCGCTCGGCCCTTCCGGCTGGCTGGTTTATTGCTGATAAATCTGGAGCCGGTGAGCGTGGGTCTCGCG
GTATCATTGCAGCACTGGGGCCAGATGGTAAGCCCTCCCGTATCGTAGTTATCTACACGACGGGGAGTCA
GGCAACTATGGATGAACGAAATAGACAGATCGCTGAGATAGGTGCCTCACTGATTAAGCATTGGTAACTG
TCAGACCAAGTTTACTCATATATACTTTAGATTGATTTAAAACTTCATTTTTAATTTAAAAGGATCTAGG
TGAAGATCCTTTTTGATAATCTCATGACCAAAATCCCTTAACGTGAGTTTTCGTTCCACTGAGCGTCAGA
CCCCGTAGAAAAGATCAAAGGATCTTCTTGAGATCCTTTTTTTCTGCGCGTAATCTGCTGCTTGCAAACA
AAAAAACCACCGCTACCAGCGGTGGTTTGTTTGCCGGATCAAGAGCTACCAACTCTTTTTCCGAAGGTAA
CTGGCTTCAGCAGAGCGCAGATACCAAATACTGTTCTTCTAGTGTAGCCGTAGTTAGGCCACCACTTCAA
GAACTCTGTAGCACCGCCTACATACCTCGCTCTGCTAATCCTGTTACCAGTGGCTGCTGCCAGTGGCGAT
AAGTCGTGTCTTACCGGGTTGGACTCAAGACGATAGTTACCGGATAAGGCGCAGCGGTCGGGCTGAACGG
GGGGTTCGTGCACACAGCCCAGCTTGGAGCGAACGACCTACACCGAACTGAGATACCTACAGCGTGAGCT
ATGAGAAAGCGCCACGCTTCCCGAAGGGAGAAAGGCGGACAGGTATCCGGTAAGCGGCAGGGTCGGAACA
GGAGAGCGCACGAGGGAGCTTCCAGGGGGAAACGCCTGGTATCTTTATAGTCCTGTCGGGTTTCGCCACC
TCTGACTTGAGCGTCGATTTTTGTGATGCTCGTCAGGGGGGCGGAGCCTATGGAAAAACGCCAGCAACGC
GGCCTTTTTACGGTTCCTGGCCTTTTGCTGGCCTTTTGCTCACATGTTCTTTCCTGCGTTATCCCCTGAT
TCTGTGGATAACCGTATTACCGCCTTTGAGTGAGCTGATACCGCTCGCCGCAGCCGAACGACCGAGCGCA
GCGAGTCAGTGAGCGAGGAAGCGGAAGAGCGCCCAATACGCAAACCGCCTCTCCCCGCGCGTTGGCCGAT
TCATTAATGCAGCTGGCACGACAGGTTTCCCGACTGGAAAGCGGGCAGTGAGCGCAACGCAATTAATGTG
AGTTAGCTCACTCATTAGGCACCCCAGGCTTTACACTTTATGCTTCCGGCTCGTATGTTGTGTGGAATTG
TGAGCGGATAACAATTTCACACAGGAAACAGCTATGACCATGATTACGCCAAGCGCGCAATTAACCCTCA
CTAAAGGGAACAAAAGCTGGAGCTGCAAGCTTAATGTAGTCTTATGCAATACTCTTGTAGTCTTGCAACA
TGGTAACGATGAGTTAGCAACATGCCTTACAAGGAGAGAAAAAGCACCGTGCATGCCGATTGGTGGAAGT
AAGGTGGTACGATCGTGCCTTATTAGGAAGGCAACAGACGGGTCTGACATGGATTGGACGAACCACTGAA
TTGCCGCATTGCAGAGATATTGTATTTAAGTGCCTAGCTCGATACATAAACGGGTCTCTCTGGTTAGACC
AGATCTGAGCCTGGGAGCTCTCTGGCTAACTAGGGAACCCACTGCTTAAGCCTCAATAAAGCTTGCCTTG
AGTGCTTCAAGTAGTGTGTGCCCGTCTGTTGTGTGACTCTGGTAACTAGAGATCCCTCAGACCCTTTTAG
TCAGTGTGGAAAATCTCTAGCAGTGGCGCCCGAACAGGGACTTGAAAGCGAAAGGGAAACCAGAGGAGCT
CTCTCGACGCAGGACTCGGCTTGCTGAAGCGCGCACGGCAAGAGGCGAGGGGCGGCGACTGGTGAGTACG
CCAAAAATTTTGACTAGCGGAGGCTAGAAGGAGAGAGATGGGTGCGAGAGCGTCAGTATTAAGCGGGGGA
GAATTAGATCGCGATGGGAAAAAATTCGGTTAAGGCCAGGGGGAAAGAAAAAATATAAATTAAAACATAT
AGTATGGGCAAGCAGGGAGCTAGAACGATTCGCAGTTAATCCTGGCCTGTTAGAAACATCAGAAGGCTGT
AGACAAATACTGGGACAGCTACAACCATCCCTTCAGACAGGATCAGAAGAACTTAGATCATTATATAATA
CAGTAGCAACCCTCTATTGTGTGCATCAAAGGATAGAGATAAAAGACACCAAGGAAGCTTTAGACAAGAT
AGAGGAAGAGCAAAACAAAAGTAAGACCACCGCACAGCAAGCGGCCGCTGATCTTCAGACCTGGAGGAGG
AGATATGAGGGACAATTGGAGAAGTGAATTATATAAATATAAAGTAGTAAAAATTGAACCATTAGGAGTA
GCACCCACCAAGGCAAAGAGAAGAGTGGTGCAGAGAGAAAAAAGAGCAGTGGGAATAGGAGCTTTGTTCC
TTGGGTTCTTGGGAGCAGCAGGAAGCACTATGGGCGCAGCGTCAATGACGCTGACGGTACAGGCCAGACA
ATTATTGTCTGGTATAGTGCAGCAGCAGAACAATTTGCTGAGGGCTATTGAGGCGCAACAGCATCTGTTG
CAACTCACAGTCTGGGGCATCAAGCAGCTCCAGGCAAGAATCCTGGCTGTGGAAAGATACCTAAAGGATC
AACAGCTCCTGGGGATTTGGGGTTGCTCTGGAAAACTCATTTGCACCACTGCTGTGCCTTGGAATGCTAG
TTGGAGTAATAAATCTCTGGAACAGATTTGGAATCACACGACCTGGATGGAGTGGGACAGAGAAATTAAC
AATTACACAAGCTTAATACACTCCTTAATTGAAGAATCGCAAAACCAGCAAGAAAAGAATGAACAAGAAT
TATTGGAATTAGATAAATGGGCAAGTTTGTGGAATTGGTTTAACATAACAAATTGGCTGTGGTATATAAA
ATTATTCATAATGATAGTAGGAGGCTTGGTAGGTTTAAGAATAGTTTTTGCTGTACTTTCTATAGTGAAT
AGAGTTAGGCAGGGATATTCACCATTATCGTTTCAGACCCACCTCCCAACCCCGAGGGGACCCAGAGAGG
GCCTATTTCCCATGATTCCTTCATATTTGCATATACGATACAAGGCTGTTAGAGAGATAATTAGAATTAA
TTTGACTGTAAACACAAAGATATTAGTACAAAATACGTGACGTAGAAAGTAATAATTTCTTGGGTAGTTT
GCAGTTTTAAAATTATGTTTTAAAATGGACTATCATATGCTTACCGTAACTTGAAAGTATTTCGATTTCT
TGGCTTTATATATCTTGTGGAAAGGACGAAACACCGACAATGTCGTCCGCGCCTCGGTTTTAGAGCTAGA
AATAGCAAGTTAAAATAAGGCTAGTCCGTTATCAACTTGAAAAAGTGGCACCGAGTCGGTGCTTTTTTAA
GCTTGGCGTAACTAGATCTTGAGACAAATGGCAGTATTCATCCACAATTTTAAAAGAAAAGGGGGGATTG
GGGGGTACAGTGCAGGGGAAAGAATAGTAGACATAATAGCAACAGACATACAAACTAAAGAATTACAAAA
ACAAATTACAAAAATTCAAAATTTTCGGGTTTATTACAGGGACAGCAGAGATCCACTTTGGCGCCGGCTC
GAGGGGG
Features (pLannotate 1.2.2; 29 found; start..end, strand, type, name):
     14..80      +  CDS            small t antigen (fragment): SV40 (simian virus 40) small t antigen
    106..317     +  promoter       EF-1α core promoter: core promoter for human elongation factor EF-1α
    318..1256    +  intron         EF-1α intron A: intron upstream of the start codon of human EF-1α
   1278..1877    +  CDS            PuroR (fragment): puromycin N-acetyltransferase; pac from Streptomyces; confers resistance to puromycin
   1893..2481    +  misc_feature   WPRE: woodchuck hepatitis virus posttranscriptional regulatory element
   2532..2551    +  misc_feature   cPPT/CTS (fragment): central polypurine tract and central termination sequence of HIV-1
   2553..2786    +  LTR            3' LTR (ΔU3): self-inactivating 3' long terminal repeat (LTR) from HIV-1
   2864..2985    +  polyA_signal   SV40 poly(A) signal: SV40 polyadenylation signal
   3025..3160    +  rep_origin     SV40 ori: SV40 origin of replication
   3181..3199    -  promoter       T7 promoter: promoter for bacteriophage T7 RNA polymerase
   3207..3362    +  CDS            lacZα (fragment): LacZα fragment of β-galactosidase; lacZ fragment
   3367..3795    +  rep_origin     f1 ori (sequence partly withheld): f1 bacteriophage origin of replication; arrow indicates direction of (+) strand synthesis
   3848..3952    +  promoter       AmpR promoter: bla
   3953..4813    +  CDS            AmpR: β-lactamase; bla; confers resistance to ampicillin, carbenicillin, and related antibiotics
   4984..5572    +  rep_origin     ori: high-copy-number ColE1/pMB1/pBR322/pUC origin of replication
   5755..5847    +  CDS            lacI (fragment): lac repressor; lacI; The lac repressor binds to the lac operator to inhibit transcription in E. coli. This inhibition can be relieved by adding lactose or isopropyl-β-D-thiogalactopyranoside (IPTG).
   5860..5881    +  protein_bind   CAP binding site: CAP binding activates transcription in the presence of cAMP. E. coli catabolite activator protein
   5896..5926    +  promoter       lac promoter: promoter for the E. coli lac operon
   5934..5950    +  protein_bind   lac operator: The lac repressor binds to the lac operator to inhibit transcription in E. coli. This inhibition can be relieved by adding lactose or isopropyl-β-D-thiogalactopyranoside (IPTG). lac repressor encoded by lacI
   5995..6013    +  promoter       T3 promoter: promoter for bacteriophage T3 RNA polymerase
   6041..6267    +  promoter       RSV promoter: Rous sarcoma virus enhancer/promoter
   6268..6448    +  LTR            5' LTR (truncated): truncated 5' long terminal repeat (LTR) from HIV-1
   6495..6620    +  misc_feature   HIV-1 Ψ: packaging signal of human immunodeficiency virus type 1
   6604..6967    +  CDS            HIV-1 gag (fragment): gag protein from human immunodeficiency virus 1; gag
   7113..7346    +  misc_feature   RRE: The Rev response element (RRE) of HIV-1 allows for Rev-dependent mRNA export from the nucleus to the cytoplasm.
   7723..7749    +  CDS            Rev (fragment): human immunodeficiency virus 1 (HIV-1) Rev protein; rev; enhances nuclear export of unspliced and incompletely spliced viral mRNAs
   7753..7993    +  promoter       U6 promoter: RNA polymerase III promoter for human U6 snRNA
   8023..8098    +  misc_RNA       gRNA scaffold: guide RNA scaffold for the Streptococcus pyogenes CRISPR/Cas9 system
   8154..8271    +  misc_feature   cPPT/CTS: central polypurine tract and central termination sequence of HIV-1
