[The description below was written by a language model from this plasmid's Addgene catalogue record and pLannotate feature annotations shown in this document.]
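Description:
NME4 gRNA (BRDN0001147482) is a third-generation lentiviral single-guide RNA plasmid built on the lentiGuide-Puro backbone and designed to target human NME4 (also known as NDPK-D or nm23-H4). The guide was designed against several NME4 reference transcripts, and the depositor comments place it within a human kinome gRNA collection. In bacteria the 8.3 kb plasmid is maintained through a high-copy ColE1/pUC-type origin and selected with ampicillin via the β-lactamase gene. An f1 origin, an SV40 origin and remnants of lac and phage-promoter sequences are also annotated in the backbone.

The viral portion is arranged as a self-inactivating transfer vector. An RSV promoter drives a truncated HIV-1 5' LTR, followed by the Ψ packaging signal with a partial gag sequence and the Rev response element, and the genome ends in a ΔU3 3' LTR followed by an SV40 polyadenylation signal. Within this frame, a human U6 RNA polymerase III promoter transcribes the NME4-specific spacer fused to the Streptococcus pyogenes Cas9 guide RNA scaffold. A central polypurine tract follows. Downstream of it, the EF-1α core promoter with its intron A expresses puromycin N-acetyltransferase for selection of transduced mammalian cells, and a WPRE enhances expression of that transcript.

The plasmid does not encode Cas9, so it is meant to be used together with a separate Cas9 lentiviral vector or in cell lines that already express Cas9. In that setting, the integrated cassette supplies the guide for Cas9-mediated disruption of NME4. Like other third-generation transfer vectors, it requires packaging and envelope functions supplied in trans to produce virus.
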