Addgene plasmid #76170: NME4 gRNA (BRDN0001147482)
Purpose: 3rd generation lentiviral gRNA plasmid targeting human NME4
Depositing lab: John Doench & David Root. Depositing organization: Broad Institute. Publication: Optimized sgRNA design to maximize activity and minimize off-target effects of CRISPR-Cas9. Doench JG, Fusi N, Sullender M, Hegde M, Vaimberg EW, Donovan KF, Smith I, Tothova Z, Wilen C, Orchard R, Virgin HW, Listgarten J, Root DE. Nat Biotechnol. 2016 Jan 18. doi: 10.1038/nbt.3437. PubMed 26780180.
Backbone
  Vector backbone: lentiGuide-Puro
  Backbone manufacturer: Zhang Lab (Addgene plasmid # 52963)
  Vector type: Mammalian Expression, Lentiviral, CRISPR
  Selectable markers: Puromycin
Growth in bacteria
  Bacterial resistance: Ampicillin, 100 μg/mL
  Growth temperature: 37°C
  Growth strain: DH5alpha
  Copy number: High Copy
Gene/Insert
  Gene/Insert name: NME4 (alt names: NME4; NM_001286433.1)
  gRNA/shRNA sequence: ACAATGTCGTCCGCGCCTCG
  Species: H. sapiens (human)
  Entrez Gene: NME4 (a.k.a. NDPK-D, NM23H4, nm23-H4)
  Promoter: hU6
  Cloning method: Unknown
  Sequencing primers: 5′ U6-F; 3′ pS2-R
Terms and licenses: Academic/Nonprofit Terms; Industry Terms: Not Available to Industry
Depositor comments: The gRNA was designed to target the following Genbank reference sequence(s): NM_001286433.1,NM_001286435.1,NM_001286436.1,NM_001286438.1,NM_001286439.1,NM_001286440.1,NM_005009.2. Note that this plasmid does NOT contain Cas9. It should be used in conjunction with lentiCas9-Blast (Addgene #52962) or otherwise with cell lines already expressing Cas9. Browse the full kinome gRNA library at http://www.addgene.org/pooled-library/broadgpp-human-kinome/ or visit http://www.broadinstitute.org/rnai/public/ for detailed protocols and information.
How to cite: NME4 gRNA (BRDN0001147482) was a gift from John Doench & David Root (Addgene plasmid # 76170 ; http://n2t.net/addgene:76170 ; RRID:Addgene_76170)
