>Addgene plasmid #76170 | NME4 gRNA (BRDN0001147482) | depositor partial sequence | sequence record 143630 | Target Sequence
ACAATGTCGTCCGCGCCTCG
