>Addgene plasmid #76170 | NME4 gRNA (BRDN0001147482) | addgene partial sequence | sequence record 185321 | hU6-F
TAGAAAGTAATAATTTCTTGGGTAGTTTGCAGTTTTAAAATTATGTTTTAAAATGGACTATCATATGCTT
ACCGTAACTTGAAAGTATTTCGATTTCTTGGCTTTATATATCTTGTGGAAAGGACGAAACACCGACAATG
TCGTCCGCGCCTCGGTTTTAGAGCTAGAAATAGCAAGTTAAAATAAGGCTAGTCCGTTATCAACTTGAAA
AAGTGGCACCGAGTCGGTGCTTTTTTAAGCTTGGCGTAACTAGATCTTGAGACAAATGGCAGTATTCATC
CACAATTTTAAAAGAAAAGGGGGGATTGGGGGGTACAGTGCAGGGGAAAGAATAGTAGACATAATAGCAA
CAGACATACAAACTAAAGAATTACAAAAACAAATTACAAAAATTCAAAATTTTCGGGTTTATTACAGGGA
CAGCAGAGATCCACTTTGGCGCCGGCTCGAGGGGGCCCGGGTGCAAAGATGGATAAAGTTTTAAACAGAG
AGGAATCTTTGCAGCTAATGGACCTTCTAGGTCTTGAAAGGAGTGGGAATTGGCTCCGGTGCCCGTCAGT
GGGCAGAGCG
